Addgene plasmid #229228: pFA6a-FLAG-APEX2-NES-TRP1
Purpose: (Empty Backbone) Template plasmid for the endogenous tagging with FLAG-APEX2-NAS in yeast
Depositing lab: Fulvio Reggiori. Depositing organization: Aarhus University. Publication: An APEX2-based proximity-dependent biotinylation assay with temporal specificity to study protein interactions during autophagy in the yeast Saccharomyces cerevisiae. Filali-Mouncef Y, Leytens A, Vargas Duarte P, Zampieri M, Dengjel J, Reggiori F. Autophagy. 2024 Oct;20(10):2323-2337. doi: 10.1080/15548627.2024.2366749. Epub 2024 Jul 3. PubMed 38958087.
Backbone
  Vector backbone: pFA6a
  Vector type: Yeast Expression
  Selectable markers: TRP1
Growth in bacteria
  Bacterial resistance: Ampicillin, 100 μg/mL
  Growth temperature: 37°C
  Growth strain: DH5alpha
  Copy number: High Copy
Gene/Insert
  Cloning method: Restriction Enzyme
  Sequencing primers: 5′ CGTACGCTGCAGGTCGACGG
Terms and licenses: Academic/Nonprofit Terms; Industry Terms: Not Available to Industry
How to cite: pFA6a-FLAG-APEX2-NES-TRP1 was a gift from Fulvio Reggiori (Addgene plasmid # 229228 ; http://n2t.net/addgene:229228 ; RRID:Addgene_229228)
