[The description below was written by a language model from this plasmid's Addgene catalogue record and pLannotate feature annotations shown in this document.]
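Description:
pFA6a-FLAG-APEX2-NES-TRP1 is a 4.5 kb template plasmid built on the pFA6a backbone, a family of vectors used as PCR templates for modifying chromosomal loci in Saccharomyces cerevisiae. It is catalogued as an empty backbone and has no yeast replication origin in its annotation, consistent with its role as a source of an amplifiable tagging module rather than a plasmid maintained in yeast. In E. coli it replicates from a high-copy ColE1/pUC-type origin and is selected with ampicillin through the β-lactamase gene. Short annotated fragments of bom, rop and lacI, along with flanking T7 and SP6 promoters, are backbone remnants with no evident role in the tagging function.

The module begins with a FLAG epitope (annotated as a fragment of 3xFLAG, so apparently a single copy). This is followed by APEX2, an engineered soybean ascorbate peroxidase used for proximity-dependent biotinylation and electron microscopy labelling, and then the nuclear export signal from HIV Rev. No promoter precedes this reading frame. The layout fits C-terminal tagging, in which the tag is fused in frame to the end of a chromosomal gene and expressed from that gene's native promoter, with the downstream ADH1 terminator ending transcription. A TRP1 cassette with its own promoter follows, allowing selection of integrants by tryptophan prototrophy in trp1 strains.

The stated purpose is endogenous tagging of yeast proteins; the catalogue text writes the tag as "FLAG-APEX2-NAS", whereas the plasmid name and the feature table both indicate NES. The associated publication describes an APEX2-based proximity biotinylation assay with temporal resolution for studying protein interactions during autophagy in yeast.
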