Features (pLannotate 1.2.2; 15 found; start..end, strand, type, name):
     67..90      +  CDS            3xFLAG (fragment): three tandem FLAG® epitope tags
     87..834     +  CDS            APEX2 (fragment): soybean ascorbate peroxidase, engineered to serve as a monomeric tag for electron microscopy and live-cell proteomics (Lam et al., 2015) more active than the original APEX due to the A134P mutation
    841..867     +  CDS            NES: nuclear export signal from the HIV Rev protein (Fischer et al., 1995)
    921..1108    +  terminator     ADH1 terminator: S. cerevisiae ADH1; transcription terminator for the S. cerevisiae alcohol dehydrogenase 1 (ADH1) gene
   1144..1291    +  promoter       TRP1 promoter: S. cerevisiae TRP1
   1292..1966    +  CDS            TRP1: phosphoribosylanthranilate isomerase, required for tryptophan biosynthesis; S. cerevisiae TRP1; yeast auxotrophic marker
   2017..2052    +  misc_feature   bom (fragment): basis of mobility region from pBR322
   2127..2145    -  promoter       T7 promoter: promoter for bacteriophage T7 RNA polymerase
   2167..2220    -  CDS            lacI (fragment): lac repressor; lacI; The lac repressor binds to the lac operator to inhibit transcription in E. coli. This inhibition can be relieved by adding lactose or isopropyl-β-D-thiogalactopyranoside (IPTG).
   2403..2991    -  rep_origin     ori: high-copy-number ColE1/pMB1/pBR322/pUC origin of replication
   3162..4022    -  CDS            AmpR: β-lactamase; bla; confers resistance to ampicillin, carbenicillin, and related antibiotics
   4023..4127    -  promoter       AmpR promoter: bla
   4222..4257    +  CDS            rop (fragment): Rop protein, which maintains plasmids at low copy number; rop
   4359..4410    +  misc_feature   bom (fragment): basis of mobility region from pBR322
   4473..4491    +  promoter       SP6 promoter: promoter for bacteriophage SP6 RNA polymerase
>Addgene plasmid #229228 | pFA6a-FLAG-APEX2-NES-TRP1 | addgene full sequence | sequence record 461667 | Addgene NGS Result
ACGCGGCCGCCAGCTGAAGCTTCGTACGCTGCAGGTCGACGGATCCCCGGGTTAATTAATATGGACTACA
AGGATGACGACGATAAGGGAAAGTCTTACCCAACTGTGAGTGCTGATTACCAGGACGCCGTTGAGAAGGC
GAAGAAGAAGCTCAGAGGCTTCATCGCTGAGAAGAGATGCGCTCCTCTAATGCTCCGTTTGGCATTCCAC
TCTGCTGGAACCTTTGACAAGGGCACGAAGACCGGTGGACCCTTCGGAACCATCAAGCACCCTGCCGAAC
TGGCTCACAGCGCTAACAACGGTCTTGACATCGCTGTTAGGCTTTTGGAGCCACTCAAGGCGGAGTTCCC
TATTTTGAGCTACGCCGATTTCTACCAGTTGGCTGGCGTTGTTGCCGTTGAGGTCACGGGTGGACCTAAG
GTTCCATTCCACCCTGGAAGAGAGGACAAGCCTGAGCCACCACCAGAGGGTCGCTTGCCCGATCCCACTA
AGGGTTCTGACCATTTGAGAGATGTGTTTGGCAAAGCTATGGGGCTTACTGACCAAGATATCGTTGCTCT
ATCTGGGGGTCACACTATTGGAGCTGCACACAAGGAGCGTTCTGGATTTGAGGGTCCCTGGACCTCTAAT
CCTCTTATTTTCGACAACTCATACTTCACGGAGTTGTTGAGTGGTGAGAAGGAAGGTCTCCTTCAGCTAC
CTTCTGACAAGGCTCTTTTGTCTGACCCTGTATTCCGCCCTCTCGTTGACAAATATGCAGCGGACGAAGA
TGCCTTCTTTGCTGATTACGCTGAGGCTCACCAAAAGCTTTCCGAGCTTGGGTTTGCTGATGCCCTGCAG
CTGCCTCCCCTGGAGCGCCTGACCCTGGACGGATCCGGTGGAGGCCCTGCAGGGGCTTAGGGCGCGCCAC
TTCTAAATAAGCGAATTTCTTATGATTTATGATTTTTATTATTAAATAAGTTATAAAAAAAATAAGTGTA
TACAAATTTTAAAGTGACTCTTAGGTTTTAAAACGAAAATTCTTATTCTTGAGTAACTCTTTCCTGTAGG
TCAGGTTGCTTTCTCAGGTATAGTATGAGGTCGCTCTTATTGACCACACCTCTACCGGCAGATCCGCTAG
GGATAACAGGGTAATATAGATCTGTACAATCTTGATCCGGAGCTTTTCTTTTTTTGCCGATTAAGAATTA
ATTCGGTCGAAAAAAGAAAAGGAGAGGGCCAAGAGGGAGGGCATTGGTGACTATTGAGCACGTGAGTATA
CGTGATTAAGCACACAAAGGCAGCTTGGAGTATGTCTGTTATTAATTTCACAGGTAGTTCTGGTCCATTG
GTGAAAGTTTGCGGCTTGCAGAGCACAGAGGCCGCAGAATGTGCTCTAGATTCCGATGCTGACTTGCTGG
GTATTATATGTGTGCCCAATAGAAAGAGAACAATTGACCCGGTTATTGCAAGGAAAATTTCAAGTCTTGT
AAAAGCATATAAAAATAGTTCAGGCACTCCGAAATACTTGGTTGGCGTGTTTCGTAATCAACCTAAGGAG
GATGTTTTGGCTCTGGTCAATGATTACGGCATTGATATCGTCCAACTGCATGGAGATGAGTCGTGGCAAG
AATACCAAGAGTTCCTCGGTTTGCCAGTTATTAAAAGACTCGTATTTCCAAAAGACTGCAACATACTACT
CAGTGCAGCTTCACAGAAACCTCATTCGTTTATTCCCTTGTTTGATTCAGAAGCAGGTGGGACAGGTGAA
CTTTTGGATTGGAACTCGATTTCTGACTGGGTTGGAAGGCAAGAGAGCCCCGAAAGCTTACATTTTATGT
TAGCTGGTGGACTGACGCCAGAAAATGTTGGTGATGCGCTTAGATTAAATGGCGTTATTGGTGTTGATGT
AAGCGGAGGTGTGGAGACAAATGGTGTAAAAGACTCTAACAAAATAGCAAATTTCGTCAAAAATGCTAAG
AAATAGGTTATTACTGAGTAGTATTTATTTAAGTATTGTTTGTGCACTTGCCGATCTATGCGGTGTGAAA
TACCGCACAGATGCGTAAGGAGGTTTAAACGAGCTCGAATTCATCGATGATATCAGATCCACTAGTGGCC
TATGCGGCCGCGGATCTGCCGGTCTCCCTATAGTGAGTCGTATTAATTTCGATAAGCCAGGTTAACCTGC
ATTAATGAATCGGCCAACGCGCGGGGAGAGGCGGTTTGCGTATTGGGCGCTCTTCCGCTTCCTCGCTCAC
TGACTCGCTGCGCTCGGTCGTTCGGCTGCGGCGAGCGGTATCAGCTCACTCAAAGGCGGTAATACGGTTA
TCCACAGAATCAGGGGATAACGCAGGAAAGAACATGTGAGCAAAAGGCCAGCAAAAGGCCAGGAACCGTA
AAAAGGCCGCGTTGCTGGCGTTTTTCCATAGGCTCCGCCCCCCTGACGAGCATCACAAAAATCGACGCTC
AAGTCAGAGGTGGCGAAACCCGACAGGACTATAAAGATACCAGGCGTTTCCCCCTGGAAGCTCCCTCGTG
CGCTCTCCTGTTCCGACCCTGCCGCTTACCGGATACCTGTCCGCCTTTCTCCCTTCGGGAAGCGTGGCGC
TTTCTCATAGCTCACGCTGTAGGTATCTCAGTTCGGTGTAGGTCGTTCGCTCCAAGCTGGGCTGTGTGCA
CGAACCCCCCGTTCAGCCCGACCGCTGCGCCTTATCCGGTAACTATCGTCTTGAGTCCAACCCGGTAAGA
CACGACTTATCGCCACTGGCAGCAGCCACTGGTAACAGGATTAGCAGAGCGAGGTATGTAGGCGGTGCTA
CAGAGTTCTTGAAGTGGTGGCCTAACTACGGCTACACTAGAAGAACAGTATTTGGTATCTGCGCTCTGCT
GAAGCCAGTTACCTTCGGAAAAAGAGTTGGTAGCTCTTGATCCGGCAAACAAACCACCGCTGGTAGCGGT
GGTTTTTTTGTTTGCAAGCAGCAGATTACGCGCAGAAAAAAAGGATCTCAAGAAGATCCTTTGATCTTTT
CTACGGGGTCTGACGCTCAGTGGAACGAAAACTCACGTTAAGGGATTTTGGTCATGAGATTATCAAAAAG
GATCTTCACCTAGATCCTTTTAAATTAAAAATGAAGTTTTAAATCAATCTAAAGTATATATGAGTAAACT
TGGTCTGACAGTTACCAATGCTTAATCAGTGAGGCACCTATCTCAGCGATCTGTCTATTTCGTTCATCCA
TAGTTGCCTGACTCCCCGTCGTGTAGATAACTACGATACGGGAGGGCTTACCATCTGGCCCCAGTGCTGC
AATGATACCGCGAGACCCACGCTCACCGGCTCCAGATTTATCAGCAATAAACCAGCCAGCCGGAAGGGCC
GAGCGCAGAAGTGGTCCTGCAACTTTATCCGCCTCCATCCAGTCTATTAATTGTTGCCGGGAAGCTAGAG
TAAGTAGTTCGCCAGTTAATAGTTTGCGCAACGTTGTTGCCATTGCTACAGGCATCGTGGTGTCACGCTC
GTCGTTTGGTATGGCTTCATTCAGCTCCGGTTCCCAACGATCAAGGCGAGTTACATGATCCCCCATGTTG
TGCAAAAAAGCGGTTAGCTCCTTCGGTCCTCCGATCGTTGTCAGAAGTAAGTTGGCCGCAGTGTTATCAC
TCATGGTTATGGCAGCACTGCATAATTCTCTTACTGTCATGCCATCCGTAAGATGCTTTTCTGTGACTGG
TGAGTACTCAACCAAGTCATTCTGAGAATAGTGTATGCGGCGACCGAGTTGCTCTTGCCCGGCGTCAATA
CGGGATAATACCGCGCCACATAGCAGAACTTTAAAAGTGCTCATCATTGGAAAACGTTCTTCGGGGCGAA
AACTCTCAAGGATCTTACCGCTGTTGAGATCCAGTTCGATGTAACCCACTCGTGCACCCAACTGATCTTC
AGCATCTTTTACTTTCACCAGCGTTTCTGGGTGAGCAAAAACAGGAAGGCAAAATGCCGCAAAAAAGGGA
ATAAGGGCGACACGGAAATGTTGAATACTCATACTCTTCCTTTTTCAATATTATTGAAGCATTTATCAGG
GTTATTGTCTCATGAGCGGATACATATTTGAATGTATTTAGAAAAATAAACAAATAGGGGTTCCGCGCAC
ATTTCCCCGAAAAGTGCCACCTGACGTCTAAGAAACCATTATTATCATGACATTAACCTATAAAAATAGG
CGTATCACGAGGCCCTTTCGTCTCGCGCGTTTCGGTGATGACGGTGAAAACCTCTGACACATGCAGCTCC
CGGAGACGGTCACAGCTTGTCTGTAAGCGGATGCCGGGAGCAGACAAGCCCGTCAGGGCGCGTCAGCGGG
TGTTGGCGGGTGTCGGGGCTGGCTTAACTATGCGGCATCAGAGCAGATTGTACTGAGAGTGCACCATATG
GACATATTGTCGTTAGAACGCGGCTACAATTAATACATAACCTTATGTATCATACACATACGATTTAGGT
GACACTATAGA
